>Addgene plasmid #13329 | pJH549 | addgene partial sequence | sequence record 19694 | T7 5'-TAATACGACTCACTATAGGG-3'
TCTTCCATACCTACCAGTTCTGCGCCTGCAGGTCGCGGCCGCTCTAGAACTAGTGGATCCATATGTCCCT
GCAGATGGTAACAGTGGGTCATAACATAGCCTTAATTCAACCAGGCTTCTCACTTATGAATTTTGATGGC
CAAGTTTTCTTCTTTGGCCAGAAAGGCTGGCCTAAGAGATCCTGTCCTACTGGAGTCTTTCATTTTGATA
TAAAACAAAATCATCTCAAACTGAAGCCTGCAATCTTCTCTAAAGATTCCTGCTACCTCCCACCTCTTCG
TTATCCAGCTACTTGCTCATACAAAGGCAGCATAGACTCTGACAAGCATCAATATATCATTCACGGAGGG
AAAACACCAAACAATGAGCTTTCCGATAAGATTTATATCATGTCTGTCGCTTGCAAGAATAACAAAAAAG
TTACTTTCCGTTGCACAGAGAAAGACTTAGTAGGAGATGTCCCTGAACCCAGATACGGCCATTCCATTGA
CGTGGTGTATAGTCGAGGGAAAAGCATGGGTGTTCTCTTTGGAGGACGTTCATACATGCCTTCTACCCAG
AGAACCACAGAAAAATGGAATAGTGTAGCTGACTGCCTACCCCATGTTTTCTTGATAGATTTTGAATTTG
GGTGTGCTACATCATATATTCTCCCAGAACTTCAGGATGGGCTGTCTTTTCATGTTTCTATTGCCAGAAA
CGATAC
