[The description below was written by a language model from this plasmid's Addgene catalogue record.]
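Description:
pJH549 is a mammalian expression plasmid carrying the mouse RAG-2 (Rag2) coding sequence in the pCDM8 backbone. The backbone is listed as about 4.4 kb without the insert, and the plasmid is described as high copy in bacteria. Rather than carrying a conventional antibiotic resistance gene, pCDM8 is selected through its supF suppressor tRNA gene. It is propagated in an E. coli host carrying the P3 helper episode (Top10/P3 is the recorded strain). In such P3 strains the episomal ampicillin and tetracycline resistance genes contain amber mutations that supF suppresses. This is why the record lists dual ampicillin and tetracycline selection.

According to the depositor notes, the insert came from reverse transcription of total RNA from 22D6, an Abelson murine leukemia virus-transformed pre-B cell line. The cDNA was then PCR-amplified with primers that added restriction sites flanking the largest open reading frame, and the product was subcloned into pCDM8 by restriction cloning. A T7 primer is given for sequencing from the 5′ side of the insert. The record does not name the promoter driving expression, although pCDM8 is generally known as a CMV promoter-based vector for transient expression. No epitope tags, fusions or mutations are listed, and no feature table is available to confirm other elements.

RAG-2 works together with RAG-1 to initiate V(D)J recombination of antigen receptor gene segments. The associated publication concerns the expression and recombination activity of mutated RAG-1 proteins. The plasmid therefore most likely supplied RAG-2 in transfected mammalian cells, alongside RAG-1 constructs, for V(D)J recombination assays.
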