Addgene plasmid #13329: pJH549
Depositing lab: Martin Gellert. Depositing organization: National Institute of Diabetes & Digestive & Kidney Diseases (NIDDK). Publication: Expression and V(D)J recombination activity of mutated RAG-1 proteins. Sadofsky MJ, Hesse JE, McBlane JF, Gellert M. Nucleic Acids Res. 1993 Dec 11. 21(24):5644-50. 10.1093/nar/21.24.5644 PubMed 8284210.
Backbone
  Vector backbone: pCDM8
  Backbone manufacturer: Invitrogen
  Backbone size w/o insert (bp): 4356
  Vector type: Mammalian Expression
Growth in bacteria
  Bacterial resistance: Ampicillin and Tetracycline, 100 & 10 μg/mL
  Growth temperature: 37°C
  Growth strain: Top10/P3
  Growth instructions: Grow in SupF strain. The supF tRNA suppressor gene is used for selection in E. coli.
  Copy number: High Copy
Gene/Insert
  Gene/Insert name: RAG-2 (alt name: RAG2)
  Species: M. musculus (mouse)
  Entrez Gene: Rag2 (a.k.a. Rag-2)
  Cloning method: Restriction Enzyme
  Sequencing primers: 5′ T7
Terms and licenses: Academic/Nonprofit Terms; Industry Terms: Not Available to Industry
Depositor comments: cDNA was synthesized by reverse transcription of total RNA obtained from cell line 22D6, an Abelson murine leukemia virus transformed pre-B cell line. RAG-2 cDNA was then amplified by PCR, using specific primers designed also to add restriction enzyme recognition sites adjacent to the largest open reading frame for subsequent cloning. PCR products were subcloned into the pCDM8 vector.
How to cite: pJH549 was a gift from Martin Gellert (Addgene plasmid # 13329 ; http://n2t.net/addgene:13329 ; RRID:Addgene_13329)
